>Addgene plasmid #63856 | Mishler2014-No-aptamer-controlluciferase-pUC19 | depositor partial sequence | sequence record 106579 | insert
GGATCCGAGCTGTTGACAATTAATCATCGGCTCGTATAATGTGTGGGACTCACTATAGGTACCCTGAGAA
GGGGCAACAAGATGGAAGACGCCAAAAACATAAAGAAAGGCCCGGCGCCATTCTATCCTCTAGAGGATGG
AACCGCTGGAGAGCAACTGCATAAGGCTATGAAGAGATACGCCCTGGTTCCTGGAACAATTGCTTTTACA
GATGCACATATCGAGGTGAACATCACGTACGCGGAATACTTCGAAATGTCCGTTCGGTTGGCAGAAGCTA
TGAAACGATATGGGCTGAATACAAATCACAGAATCGTCGTATGCAGTGAAAACTCTCTTCAATTCTTTAT
GCCGGTGTTGGGCGCGTTATTTATCGGAGTTGCAGTTGCGCCCGCGAACGACATTTATAATGAACGTGAA
TTGCTCAACAGTATGAACATTTCGCAGCCTACCGTAGTGTTTGTTTCCAAAAAGGGGTTGCAAAAAATTT
TGAACGTGCAAAAAAAATTACCAATAATCCAGAAAATTATTATCATGGATTCTAAAACGGATTACCAGGG
ATTTCAGTCGATGTACACGTTCGTCACATCTCATCTACCTCCCGGTTTTAATGAATACGATTTTGTACCA
GAGTCCTTTGATCGTGACAAAACAATTGCACTGATAATGAATTCCTCTGGATCTACTGGGTTACCTAAGG
GTGTGGCCCTTCCGCATAGAACTGCCTGCGTCAGATTCTCGCATGCCAGAGATCCTATTTTTGGCAATCA
AATCATTCCGGATACTGCGATTTTAAGTGTTGTTCCATTCCATCACGGTTTTGGAATGTTTACTACACTC
GGATATTTGATATGTGGATTTCGAGTCGTCTTAATGTATAGATTTGAAGAAGAGCTGTTTTTACGATCCC
TTCAGGATTACAAAATTCAAAGTGCGTTGCTAGTACCAACCCTATTTTCATTCTTCGCCAAAAGCACTCT
GATTGACAAATACGATTTATCTAATTTACACGAAATTGCTTCTGGGGGCGCACCTCTTTCGAAAGAAGTC
GGGGAAGCGGTTGCAAAACGCTTCCATCTTCCAGGGATACGACAAGGATATGGGCTCACTGAGACTACAT
CAGCTATTCTGATTACACCCGAGGGGGATGATAAACCGGGCGCGGTCGGTAAAGTTGTTCCATTTTTTGA
AGCGAAGGTTGTGGATCTGGATACCGGGAAAACGCTGGGCGTTAATCAGAGAGGCGAATTATGTGTCAGA
GGACCTATGATTATGTCCGGTTATGTAAACAATCCGGAAGCGACCAACGCCTTGATTGACAAGGATGGAT
GGCTACATTCTGGAGACATAGCTTACTGGGACGAAGACGAACACTTCTTCATAGTTGACCGCTTGAAGTC
TTTAATTAAATACAAAGGATATCAGGTGGCCCCCGCTGAATTGGAATCGATATTGTTACAACACCCCAAC
ATCTTCGACGCGGGCGTGGCAGGTCTTCCCGACGATGACGCCGGTGAACTTCCCGCCGCCGTTGTTGTTT
TGGAGCACGGAAAGACGATGACGGAAAAAGAGATCGTGGATTACGTGGCCAGTCAAGTAACAACCGCGAA
AAAGTTGCGCGGAGGAGTTGTGTTTGTGGACGAAGTACCGAAAGGTCTTACCGGAAAACTCGACGCAAGA
AAAATCAGAGAGATCCTCATAAAGGCCAAGAAGGGCGGAAAGTCCAAATTGTAACCGCACACCTTACTGG
TGTGCGG
