>Addgene plasmid #63856 | Mishler2014-No-aptamer-controlluciferase-pUC19 | addgene partial sequence | sequence record 108466 | M13-F20 5'-TGTAAAACGACGGCCAGT-3'
TCATCGGCTCGTATAATGTGTGGGACTCACTATAGGTACCCTGAGAAGGGGCAACAAGATGGAAGACGCC
AAAAACATAAAGAAAGGCCCGGCGCCATTCTATCCTCTAGAGGATGGAACCGCTGGAGAGCAACTGCATA
AGGCTATGAAGAGATACGCCCTGGTTCCTGGAACAATTGCTTTTACAGATGCACATATCGAGGTGAACAT
CACGTACGCGGAATACTTCGAAATGTCCGTTCGGTTGGCAGAAGCTATGAAACGATATGGGCTGAATACA
AATCACAGAATCGTCGTATGCAGTGAAAACTCTCTTCAATTCTTTATGCCGGTGTTGGGCGCGTTATTTA
TCGGAGTTGCAGTTGCGCCCGCGAACGACATTTATAATGAACGTGAATTGCTCAACAGTATGAACATTTC
GCAGCCTACCGTAGTGTTTGTTTCCAAAAAGGGGTTGCAAAAAATTTTGAACGTGCAAAAAAAATTACCA
ATAATCCAGAAAATTATTATCATGGATTCTAAAACGGATTACCAGGGATTTCAGTCGATGTACACGTTCG
TCACATCTCATCTACCTCCCGGTTTTAATGAATACGATTTTGTACCAGAGTCCTTTGATCGTGACAAAAC
AATTGCACTGATAATGAATTCCTCTGGATCTACTGGGTTACCTAAGGGTGTGGCCCTTCCGCATAGAACT
GCCTGCGTCAGATTCTCGCATGCCAGAGATCCTA
