>Addgene plasmid #63856 | Mishler2014-No-aptamer-controlluciferase-pUC19 | addgene partial sequence | sequence record 108469 | M13-Rev 5'-CAGGAAACAGCTATGACC-3'
TGTGCGGTTACAATTTGGACTTTCCGCCCTTCTTGGCCTTTATGAGGATCTCTCTGATTTTTCTTGCGTC
GAGTTTTCCGGTAAGACCTTTCGGTACTTCGTCCACAAACACAACTCCTCCGCGCAACTTTTTCGCGGTT
GTTACTTGACTGGCGACGTAATCCACGATCTCTTTTTCCGTCATCGTCTTTCCGTGCTCCAAAACAACAA
CGGCGGCGGGAAGTTCACCGGCGTCATCGTCGGGAAGACCTGCCACGCCCGCGTCGAAGATGTTGGGGTG
TTGTAACAATATCGATTCCAATTCAGCGGGGGCCACCTGATATCCTTTGTATTTAATTAAAGACTTCAAG
CGGTCAACTATGAAGAAGTGTTCGTCTTCGTCCCAGTAAGCTATGTCTCCAGAATGTAGCCATCCATCCT
TGTCAATCAAGGCGTTGGTCGCTTCCGGATTGTTTACATAACCGGACATAATCATAGGTCCTCTGACACA
TAATTCGCCTCTCTGATTAACGCCCAGCGTTTTCCCGGTATCCAGATCCACAACCTTCGCTTCAAAAAAT
GGAACAACTTTACCGACCGCGCCCGGTTTATCATCCCCCTCGGGTGTAATCAGAATAGCTGATGTAGTCT
CAGTGAGCCCATATCCTTGTCGTATCCCTGGAAGATGGAAGCGTTTTGCAACCGCTTCCCCGACTTCTTT
CGAAAGAGGTGCG
