[The description below was written by a language model from this plasmid's Addgene catalogue record.]
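Description:
Mishler2014-No-aptamer-controlluciferase-pUC19 is a synthetic biology plasmid built on the pUC19 backbone, a small, high-copy bacterial cloning vector. It is propagated in E. coli under ampicillin selection, which in pUC19 is provided by a beta-lactamase gene, with replication driven by the vector's high-copy pUC-type origin. No feature table accompanies the record, so the arrangement of elements can only be described from the catalogue fields.

The payload is a synthetic "no-aptamer control" mRNA encoding luciferase, transcribed from the tac promoter, a strong hybrid trp/lac bacterial promoter. Unlike the riboswitch constructs it is paired with, the 5′ leader of this transcript carries no ligand-binding RNA aptamer, so translation of the reporter should not respond specifically to the ligand. The record does not state which luciferase is used, the ribosome binding site or terminator, or the restriction sites used for cloning, which are listed as unknown.

The plasmid serves as a negative control for two computationally designed synthetic riboswitches, AEB-TMR7 and AEB-TMR10, which are carried on the same pUC19 backbone and also regulate luciferase. Measuring luciferase output from this control with and without ligand reveals any non-specific effect of the ligand on reporter expression or on the assay itself. That background can then be separated from genuine aptamer-mediated regulation when the switching behaviour of the riboswitches is evaluated. It comes from work on automated, physics-based design of riboswitches from diverse RNA aptamers.
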