Addgene plasmid #63856: Mishler2014-No-aptamer-controlluciferase-pUC19
Purpose: This pUC19 vector contains a no-aptamer control mRNA encoding luciferase gene. It should be used when testing AEB-TMR7 and AEB-TMR10 riboswitches (all on pUC19) to measure their non-specific ligand effect on luciferase expression.
Depositing lab: Howard Salis. Depositing organization: Pennsylvania State University. Publication: Automated physics-based design of synthetic riboswitches from diverse RNA aptamers. Espah Borujeni A, Mishler DM, Wang J, Huso W, Salis HM. Nucleic Acids Res. 2015 Nov 30. pii: gkv1289. 10.1093/nar/gkv1289 PubMed 26621913.
Backbone
  Vector backbone: pUC19
  Vector type: Synthetic Biology
Growth in bacteria
  Bacterial resistance: Ampicillin, 100 μg/mL
  Growth temperature: 37°C
  Growth strain: DH5alpha
  Copy number: High Copy
Gene/Insert
  Gene/Insert name: No-aptamer control mRNA
  Species: Synthetic
  Promoter: tac
  Cloning method: Restriction Enzyme; 5′ cloning site unknown (unknown if destroyed); 3′ cloning site unknown (unknown if destroyed)
  Sequencing primers: 5′ LucNRev
Terms and licenses: Academic/Nonprofit Terms; Industry Terms: Not Available to Industry
How to cite: Mishler2014-No-aptamer-controlluciferase-pUC19 was a gift from Howard Salis (Addgene plasmid # 63856 ; http://n2t.net/addgene:63856 ; RRID:Addgene_63856)
